>Addgene plasmid #226606 | FUS LC 8Y->S | addgene full sequence | sequence record 450207 | Addgene NGS Result
ATTA
[49 nt withheld, positions 5-53]
CCTTTGACGTTGGAGTCCACGTTCTTT
[37 nt withheld, positions 81-117]
ACCCTATCTCGGTCTATTCTTTTGATTTATAAGGGATTTTGCCGATTTCGGCCTATTGGTTAAAAAATGA
GCTGATTTAACAAAAATTTAACGCGAATTTTAACAAAATATTAACGCTTACAATTTAGGTGGCACTTTTC
GGGGAAATGTGCGCGGAACCCCTATTTGTTTATTTTTCTAAATACATTCAAATATGTATCCGCTCATGAA
TTAATTCTTAGAAAAACTCATCGAGCATCAAATGAAACTGCAATTTATTCATATCAGGATTATCAATACC
ATATTTTTGAAAAAGCCGTTTCTGTAATGAAGGAGAAAACTCACCGAGGCAGTTCCATAGGATGGCAAGA
TCCTGGTATCGGTCTGCGATTCCGACTCGTCCAACATCAATACAACCTATTAATTTCCCCTCGTCAAAAA
TAAGGTTATCAAGTGAGAAATCACCATGAGTGACGACTGAATCCGGTGAGAATGGCAAAAGTTTATGCAT
TTCTTTCCAGACTTGTTCAACAGGCCAGCCATTACGCTCGTCATCAAAATCACTCGCATCAACCAAACCG
TTATTCATTCGTGATTGCGCCTGAGCGAGACGAAATACGCGATCGCTGTTAAAAGGACAATTACAAACAG
GAATCGAATGCAACCGGCGCAGGAACACTGCCAGCGCATCAACAATATTTTCACCTGAATCAGGATATTC
TTCTAATACCTGGAATGCTGTTTTCCCGGGGATCGCAGTGGTGAGTAACCATGCATCATCAGGAGTACGG
ATAAAATGCTTGATGGTCGGAAGAGGCATAAATTCCGTCAGCCAGTTTAGTCTGACCATCTCATCTGTAA
CATCATTGGCAACGCTACCTTTGCCATGTTTCAGAAACAACTCTGGCGCATCGGGCTTCCCATACAATCG
ATAGATTGTCGCACCTGATTGCCCGACATTATCGCGAGCCCATTTATACCCATATAAATCAGCATCCATG
TTGGAATTTAATCGCGGCCTAGAGCAAGACGTTTCCCGTTGAATATGGCTCATAACACCCCTTGTATTAC
TGTTTATGTAAGCAGACAGTTTTATTGTTCATGACCAAAATCCCTTAACGTGAGTTTTCGTTCCACTGAG
CGTCAGACCCCGTAGAAAAGATCAAAGGATCTTCTTGAGATCCTTTTTTTCTGCGCGTAATCTGCTGCTT
GCAAACAAAAAAACCACCGCTACCAGCGGTGGTTTGTTTGCCGGATCAAGAGCTACCAACTCTTTTTCCG
AAGGTAACTGGCTTCAGCAGAGCGCAGATACCAAATACTGTCCTTCTAGTGTAGCCGTAGTTAGGCCACC
ACTTCAAGAACTCTGTAGCACCGCCTACATACCTCGCTCTGCTAATCCTGTTACCAGTGGCTGCTGCCAG
TGGCGATAAGTCGTGTCTTACCGGGTTGGACTCAAGACGATAGTTACCGGATAAGGCGCAGCGGTCGGGC
TGAACGGGGGGTTCGTGCACACAGCCCAGCTTGGAGCGAACGACCTACACCGAACTGAGATACCTACAGC
GTGAGCTATGAGAAAGCGCCACGCTTCCCGAAGGGAGAAAGGCGGACAGGTATCCGGTAAGCGGCAGGGT
CGGAACAGGAGAGCGCACGAGGGAGCTTCCAGGGGGAAACGCCTGGTATCTTTATAGTCCTGTCGGGTTT
CGCCACCTCTGACTTGAGCGTCGATTTTTGTGATGCTCGTCAGGGGGGCGGAGCCTATGGAAAAACGCCA
GCAACGCGGCCTTTTTACGGTTCCTGGCCTTTTGCTGGCCTTTTGCTCACATGTTCTTTCCTGCGTTATC
CCCTGATTCTGTGGATAACCGTATTACCGCCTTTGAGTGAGCTGATACCGCTCGCCGCAGCCGAACGACC
GAGCGCAGCGAGTCAGTGAGCGAGGAAGCGGAAGAGCGCCTGATGCGGTATTTTCTCCTTACGCATCTGT
GCGGTATTTCACACCGCAATGGTGCACTCTCAGTACAATCTGCTCTGATGCCGCATAGTTAAGCCAGTAT
ACACTCCGCTATCGCTACGTGACTGGGTCATGGCTGCGCCCCGACACCCGCCAACACCCGCTGACGCGCC
CTGACGGGCTTGTCTGCTCCCGGCATCCGCTTACAGACAAGCTGTGACCGTCTCCGGGAGCTGCATGTGT
CAGAGGTTTTCACCGTCATCACCGAAACGCGCGAGGCAGCTGCGGTAAAGCTCATCAGCGTGGTCGTGAA
GCGATTCACAGATGTCTGCCTGTTCATCCGCGTCCAGCTCGTTGAGTTTCTCCAGAAGCGTTAATGTCTG
GCTTCTGATAAAGCGGGCCATGTTAAGGGCGGTTTTTTCCTGTTTGGTCACTGATGCCTCCGTGTAAGGG
GGATTTCTGTTCATGGGGGTAATGATACCGATGAAACGAGAGAGGATGCTCACGATACGGGTTACTGATG
ATGAACATGCCCGGTTACTGGAACGTTGTGAGGGTAAACAACTGGCGGTATGGATGCGGCGGGACCAGAG
AAAAATCACTCAGGGTCAATGCCAGCGCTTCGTTAATACAGATGTAGGTGTTCCACAGGGTAGCCAGCAG
CATCCTGCGATGCAGATCCGGAACATAATGGTGCAGGGCGCTGACTTCCGCGTTTCCAGACTTTACGAAA
CACGGAAACCGAAGACCATTCATGTTGTTGCTCAGGTCGCAGACGTTTTGCAGCAGCAGTCGCTTCACGT
TCGCTCGCGTATCGGTGATTCATTCTGCTAACCAGTAAGGCAACCCCGCCAGCCTAGCCGGGTCCTCAAC
GACAGGAGCACGATCATGCGCACCCGTGGGGCCGCCATGCCGGCGATAATGGCCTGCTTCTCGCCGAAAC
GTTTGGTGGCGGGACCAGTGACGAAGGCTTGAGCGAGGGCGTGCAAGATTCCGAATACCGCAAGCGACAG
GCCGATCATCGTCGCGCTCCAGCGAAAGCGGTCCTCGCCGAAAATGACCCAGAGCGCTGCCGGCACCTGT
CCTACGAGTTGCATGATAAAGAAGACAGTCATAAGTGCGGCGACGATAGTCATGCCCCGCGCCCACCGGA
AGGAGCTGACTGGGTTGAAGGCTCTCAAGGGCATCGGTCGAGATCCCGGTGCCTAATGAGTGAGCTAACT
TACATTAATTGCGTTGCGCTCACTGCCCGCTTTCCAGTCGGGAAACCTGTCGTGCCAGCTGCATTAATGA
ATCGGCCAACGCGCGGGGAGAGGCGGTTTGCGTATTGGGCGCCAGGGTGGTTTTTCTTTTCACCAGTGAG
ACGGGCAACAGCTGATTGCCCTTCACCGCCTGGCCCTGAGAGAGTTGCAGCAAGCGGTCCACGCTGGTTT
GCCCCAGCAGGCGAAAATCCTGTTTGATGGTGGTTAACGGCGGGATATAACATGAGCTGTCTTCGGTATC
GTCGTATCCCACTACCGAGATATCCGCACCAACGCGCAGCCCGGACTCGGTAATGGCGCGCATTGCGCCC
AGCGCCATCTGATCGTTGGCAACCAGCATCGCAGTGGGAACGATGCCCTCATTCAGCATTTGCATGGTTT
GTTGAAAACCGGACATGGCACTCCAGTCGCCTTCCCGTTCCGCTATCGGCTGAATTTGATTGCGAGTGAG
ATATTTATGCCAGCCAGCCAGACGCAGACGCGCCGAGACAGAACTTAATGGGCCCGCTAACAGCGCGATT
TGCTGGTGACCCAATGCGACCAGATGCTCCACGCCCAGTCGCGTACCGTCTTCATGGGAGAAAATAATAC
TGTTGATGGGTGTCTGGTCAGAGACATCAAGAAATAACGCCGGAACATTAGTGCAGGCAGCTTCCACAGC
AATGGCATCCTGGTCATCCAGCGGATAGTTAATGATCAGCCCACTGACGCGTTGCGCGAGAAGATTGTGC
ACCGCCGCTTTACAGGCTTCGACGCCGCTTCGTTCTACCATCGACACCACCACGCTGGCACCCAGTTGAT
CGGCGCGAGATTTAATCGCCGCGACAATTTGCGACGGCGCGTGCAGGGCCAGACTGGAGGTGGCAACGCC
AATCAGCAACGACTGTTTGCCCGCCAGTTGTTGTGCCACGCGGTTGGGAATGTAATTCAGCTCCGCCATC
GCCGCTTCCACTTTTTCCCGCGTTTTCGCAGAAACGTGGCTGGCCTGGTTCACCACGCGGGAAACGGTCT
GATAAGAGACACCGGCATACTCTGCGACATCGTATAACGTTACTGGTTTCACATTCACCACCCTGAATTG
ACTCTCTTCCGGGCGCTATCATGCCATACCGCGAAAGGTTTTGCGCCATTCGATGGTGTCCGGGATCTCG
ACGCTCTCCCTTATGCGACTCCTGCATTAGGAAGCAGCCCAGTAGTAGGTTGAGGCCGTTGAGCACCGCC
GCCGCAAGGAATGGTGCATGCAAGGAGATGGCGCCCAACAGTCCCCCGGCCACGGGGCCTGCCACCATAC
CCACGCCGAAACAAGCGCTCATGAGCCCGAAGTGGCGAGCCCGATCTTCCCCATCGGTGATGTCGGCGAT
ATAGGCGCCAGCAACCGCACCTGTGGCGCCGGTGATGCCGGCCACGATGCGTCCGGCGTAGAGGATCGAG
ATCTCGATCCCGCGAAATTAATACGACTCACTATAGGGGAATTGTGAGCGGATAACAATTCCCCTCTAGA
AATAATTTTGTTTAACTTTAAGAAGGAGATATACCATGGGCTCTGATAAAATTCATCACCATCACCATCA
CGAAAATCTTTATTTTCAAGGTATGGCCTCAAACGATTCTACCCAACAAGCAACCCAAAGCTATGGGGCC
TCTCCCACCCAGCCCGGGCAGGGCTATTCCCAGCAGAGCAGTCAGCCCTCTGGACAGCAGAGTTACAGTG
GTTATAGCCAGTCCACGGACACTTCAGGCTATGGCCAGAGCAGCTATTCTTCTTCTGGCCAGAGCCAGAA
CACAGGCTATGGAACTCAGTCAACTCCCCAGGGATCTGGCTCGACTGGCGGCTATGGCAGTAGCCAGAGC
TCCCAATCGTCTTACGGGCAGCAGTCCTCCTCTCCTGGCTATGGCCAGCAGCCAGCTCCCAGCAGCACCT
CGGGAAGTTACGGTAGCAGTTCTCAGAGCAGCAGCTATGGGCAGCCCCAGAGTGGGAGCTCTAGCCAGCA
GCCTAGCTATGGTGGACAGCAGCAAAGCTCTGGACAGCAGCAAAGCTATAATCCCCCTCAGGGCTATGGA
CAGCAGAACCAGTACAACAGCTGACTCGAGCACCACCACCACCACCACTGAGATCCGGCTGCTAACAAAG
CCCGAAAGGAAGCTGAGTTGGCTGCTGCCACCGCTGAGCAATAACTAGCATAACCCCTTGGGGCCTCTAA
ACGGGTCTTGAGGGGTTTTTTGCTGAAAGGAGGAACTATATCCGGATTGGCGAATGGG
[124 nt withheld, positions 5566-5689]
C
[88 nt withheld, positions 5691-5778]
Features (pLannotate 1.2.2; 20 found; start..end, strand, type, name):
    269..326     +  promoter       AmpR promoter (fragment): bla
    335..1150    -  CDS            KanR: aminoglycoside phosphotransferase; aph(3')-Ia; confers resistance to kanamycin in bacteria or G418 (Geneticin®) in eukaryotes
   1272..1860    +  rep_origin     ori: high-copy-number ColE1/pMB1/pBR322/pUC origin of replication
   2046..2185    -  misc_feature   bom: basis of mobility region from pBR322
   2287..2478    -  CDS            rop: Rop protein, which maintains plasmids at low copy number; rop
   2495..2875    +  CDS            YPB1_ECOLX: Protein predicted: Swiss-Prot protein existence level 4. From Escherichia coli.
   2947..3238    -  CDS            TcR (fragment): tetracycline efflux protein; tet; confers resistance to tetracycline
   3253..3274    -  protein_bind   CAP binding site: CAP binding activates transcription in the presence of cAMP. E. coli catabolite activator protein
   3287..4369    -  CDS            lacI: lac repressor; lacI; The lac repressor binds to the lac operator to inhibit transcription in E. coli. This inhibition can be relieved by adding lactose or isopropyl-β-D-thiogalactopyranoside (IPTG).
   4370..4447    -  promoter       lacI promoter: lacI
   4455..4734    -  CDS            TcR (fragment): tetracycline efflux protein; tet; confers resistance to tetracycline
   4756..4774    +  promoter       T7 promoter: promoter for bacteriophage T7 RNA polymerase
   4775..4799    +  protein_bind   lac operator: The lac repressor binds to the lac operator to inhibit transcription in E. coli. This inhibition can be relieved by adding lactose or isopropyl-β-D-thiogalactopyranoside (IPTG). lac repressor encoded by lacI
   4814..4836    +  RBS            RBS: efficient ribosome binding site from bacteriophage T7 gene 10 (Olins and Rangwala, 1989)
   4861..4878    +  CDS            7xHis (fragment): 6xHis affinity tag
   4900..5388    +  CDS            FUS (fragment): FUS_HUMAN - Also known as TLS. Experimental evidence at protein level: Swiss-Prot protein existence level 1. DNA/RNA-binding protein that plays a role in various cellular processes such as transcription regulation, RNA splicing, RNA transport, DNA repair and damage response (PubMed:27731383). Binds to nascent pre-mRNAs and acts as a molecular mediator between RNA polymerase II and U1 small nuclear ribonucleoprotein thereby coupling transcription and splicing (PubMed:26124092). Binds also its own pre- mRNA and autoregulates its expression; this autoregulation mechanism is mediated by non-sense-
   5398..5415    +  CDS            9xHis (fragment): 9xHis affinity tag
   5425..5474    +  CDS            SET1 (fragment): solubility-enhancement tag derived from T7 phage gene 10B
   5482..5529    +  terminator     T7 terminator: transcription terminator for bacteriophage T7 RNA polymerase
   5566..216     +  rep_origin     f1 ori (across the origin) (sequence partly withheld): f1 bacteriophage origin of replication; arrow indicates direction of (+) strand synthesis
