[The description below was written by a language model from this plasmid's Addgene catalogue record and pLannotate feature annotations shown in this document.]
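Description:
FUS LC 8Y->S is a bacterial expression plasmid built on a backbone recorded as RPIB, with pET-like architecture in the feature table. It encodes a synthetic variant of the low-complexity (LC) domain of human FUS in which eight tyrosines are replaced by serines. The plasmid is about 5.8 kb and is selected with kanamycin through an aph(3')-Ia (KanR) cassette. It replicates from a ColE1/pMB1-type origin; the catalogue lists it as high copy, although the annotation also finds the pBR322 bom region and the rop gene, which normally moderates copy number. An f1 origin is present as well, along with short tetracycline-resistance gene fragments that appear to be non-functional backbone remnants.

Expression is driven by a T7 promoter followed directly by a lac operator and the T7 gene 10 ribosome binding site, and the plasmid carries its own lacI gene. Transcription is therefore repressed until induced with IPTG in a host that supplies T7 RNA polymerase, and it ends at a T7 terminator. The open reading frame begins with an N-terminal 6xHis tag from the backbone for metal-affinity purification, followed by the FUS fragment, an insert of roughly 560 bp. The annotation also detects a second His-tag segment and a partial T7 gene 10B-derived solubility-tag match downstream of FUS, but the record does not indicate whether these are translated; they may be untranslated vector sequence.

The associated publication title indicates that the construct is meant for producing recombinant mutant FUS LC to examine how particular residue types, here tyrosine, contribute to FUS phase separation.
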