Addgene plasmid #226606: FUS LC 8Y->S
Purpose: 8 tyrosines to serine
Depositing lab: Nicolas Fawzi. Depositing organization: Brown University. Publication: Expanding the molecular grammar of polar residues and arginine in FUS phase separation. Wake N, Weng SL, Zheng T, Wang SH, Kirilenko V, Mittal J, Fawzi NL. Nat Chem Biol. 2025 Jul;21(7):1076-1088. doi: 10.1038/s41589-024-01828-6. Epub 2025 Feb 7. PubMed 39920231.
Backbone
  Vector backbone: RPIB
  Backbone size w/o insert (bp): 5223
  Total vector size (bp): 5780
  Vector type: Bacterial Expression
Growth in bacteria
  Bacterial resistance: Kanamycin, 50 μg/mL
  Growth temperature: 37°C
  Growth strain: DH5alpha
  Copy number: High Copy
Gene/Insert
  Gene/Insert name: FUS LC 8Y->S
  Species: H. sapiens (human)
  Insert size (bp): 557
  Mutation: 8 tyrosines to serine
  Entrez Gene: FUS (a.k.a. ALS6, ETM4, FUS1, HNRNPP2, POMP75, TLS, altFUS)
  Promoter: T7
  Tag / fusion protein: 6His (N terminal on backbone)
  Cloning method: Gene Synthesis
  Sequencing primers: 5′ NcoI; 3′ XhoI
Terms and licenses: Academic/Nonprofit Terms; Industry Terms: Not Available to Industry
Depositor comments: Please visit https://doi.org/10.1101/2024.02.15.580391 for bioRxiv preprint.
How to cite: FUS LC 8Y->S was a gift from Nicolas Fawzi (Addgene plasmid # 226606 ; http://n2t.net/addgene:226606 ; RRID:Addgene_226606)
