>Addgene plasmid #226606 | FUS LC 8Y->S | depositor partial sequence | sequence record 444970 | Insert
GAAGGAGATATACCATGGGCTCTGATAAAATTCATCACCATCACCATCACGAAAATCTTTATTTTCAAGG
TATGGCCTCAAACGATTCTACCCAACAAGCAACCCAAAGCTATGGGGCCTCTCCCACCCAGCCCGGGCAG
GGCTATTCCCAGCAGAGCAGTCAGCCCTCTGGACAGCAGAGTTACAGTGGTTATAGCCAGTCCACGGACA
CTTCAGGCTATGGCCAGAGCAGCTATTCTTCTTCTGGCCAGAGCCAGAACACAGGCTATGGAACTCAGTC
AACTCCCCAGGGATCTGGCTCGACTGGCGGCTATGGCAGTAGCCAGAGCTCCCAATCGTCTTACGGGCAG
CAGTCCTCCTCTCCTGGCTATGGCCAGCAGCCAGCTCCCAGCAGCACCTCGGGAAGTTACGGTAGCAGTT
CTCAGAGCAGCAGCTATGGGCAGCCCCAGAGTGGGAGCTCTAGCCAGCAGCCTAGCTATGGTGGACAGCA
GCAAAGCTCTGGACAGCAGCAAAGCTATAATCCCCCTCAGGGCTATGGACAGCAGAACCAGTACAACAGC
TGACTCGAG
